Features (pLannotate 1.2.2; 27 found; start..end, strand, type, name):
     31..83      -  misc_feature   bom (fragment): basis of mobility region from pBR322
    238..617     +  enhancer       CMV enhancer: human cytomegalovirus immediate early enhancer
    618..817     +  promoter       CMV promoter: human cytomegalovirus (CMV) immediate early promoter
    835..1015    +  LTR            5' LTR (truncated): truncated 5' long terminal repeat (LTR) from HIV-1
   1062..1187    +  misc_feature   HIV-1 Ψ: packaging signal of human immunodeficiency virus type 1
   1171..1509    +  CDS            HIV-1 gag (fragment): gag protein from human immunodeficiency virus 1; gag
   1686..1919    +  misc_feature   RRE: The Rev response element (RRE) of HIV-1 allows for Rev-dependent mRNA export from the nucleus to the cytoplasm.
   2296..2396    +  CDS            Rev (fragment): human immunodeficiency virus 1 (HIV-1) Rev protein; rev; enhances nuclear export of unspliced and incompletely spliced viral mRNAs
   2446..2563    +  misc_feature   cPPT/CTS: central polypurine tract and central termination sequence of HIV-1
   2643..2882    +  promoter       U6 promoter: RNA polymerase III promoter for human U6 snRNA
   2930..2997    +  misc_RNA       tracrRNA (fragment): trans-activating CRISPR RNA for the Streptococcus pyogenes CRISPR/Cas9 system
   3059..3299    +  promoter       U6 promoter: RNA polymerase III promoter for human U6 snRNA
   3347..3414    +  misc_RNA       tracrRNA (fragment): trans-activating CRISPR RNA for the Streptococcus pyogenes CRISPR/Cas9 system
   3423..3448    -  misc_feature   MCS (fragment): pBluescript multiple cloning site
   3483..3516    +  protein_bind   loxP: Cre-mediated recombination occurs in the 8-bp core sequence (GCATACAT). Cre recombinase
   3632..3935    +  enhancer       CMV enhancer: human cytomegalovirus immediate early enhancer
   3936..4139    +  promoter       CMV promoter: human cytomegalovirus (CMV) immediate early promoter
   4184..4900    +  CDS            EGFP: EGFP is a basic (constitutively fluorescent) green fluorescent protein published in 1996, derived from Aequorea victoria. It is reported to be a rapidly-maturing weak dimer with moderate acid sensitivity.
   4922..4955    +  protein_bind   loxP: Cre-mediated recombination occurs in the 8-bp core sequence (GCATACAT). Cre recombinase
   4988..5011    +  misc_feature   MCS (fragment): pBluescript multiple cloning site
   5011..5599    +  misc_feature   WPRE: woodchuck hepatitis virus posttranscriptional regulatory element
   5600..5619    +  misc_feature   MCS (fragment): pBluescript multiple cloning site
   5621..6121    +  CDS            nef (fragment): NEF_HV1LA - Experimental evidence at protein level: Swiss-Prot protein existence level 1. Extracellular Nef protein targets CD4(+) T-lymphocytes for apoptosis by interacting with CXCR4 surface receptors. From Human immunodeficiency virus type 1 group M subtype B (isolate Lai) (HIV-1).
   6128..6308    +  LTR            5' LTR (truncated): truncated 5' long terminal repeat (LTR) from HIV-1
   6370..6958    -  rep_origin     ori: high-copy-number ColE1/pMB1/pBR322/pUC origin of replication
   7129..7989    -  CDS            AmpR: β-lactamase; bla; confers resistance to ampicillin, carbenicillin, and related antibiotics
   7990..8094    -  promoter       AmpR promoter: bla
>Addgene plasmid #89640 | Wei lab paired-guide RNA (pgRNA) CRISPR–Cas9 library for human long non-coding RNAs (lncRNAs) | depositor full sequence | sequence record 173715 | Wei lab paired-guide RNA (pgRNA) CRISPR–Cas9 library for human long non-coding RNAs (lncRNAs) sequence 8122 bps
GTCGACGGATCGGGAGATCTCCCGATCCCCTATGGTGCACTCTCAGTACAATCTGCTCTGATGCCGCATA
GTTAAGCCAGTATCTGCTCCCTGCTTGTGTGTTGGAGGTCGCTGAGTAGTGCGCGAGCAAAATTTAAGCT
ACAACAAGGCAAGGCTTGACCGACAATTGCATGAAGAATCTGCTTAGGGTTAGGCGTTTTGCGCTGCTTC
GCGATGTACGGGCCAGATATACGCGTTGACATTGATTATTGACTAGTTATTAATAGTAATCAATTACGGG
GTCATTAGTTCATAGCCCATATATGGAGTTCCGCGTTACATAACTTACGGTAAATGGCCCGCCTGGCTGA
CCGCCCAACGACCCCCGCCCATTGACGTCAATAATGACGTATGTTCCCATAGTAACGCCAATAGGGACTT
TCCATTGACGTCAATGGGTGGAGTATTTACGGTAAACTGCCCACTTGGCAGTACATCAAGTGTATCATAT
GCCAAGTACGCCCCCTATTGACGTCAATGACGGTAAATGGCCCGCCTGGCATTATGCCCAGTACATGACC
TTATGGGACTTTCCTACTTGGCAGTACATCTACGTATTAGTCATCGCTATTACCATGGTGATGCGGTTTT
GGCAGTACATCAATGGGCGTGGATAGCGGTTTGACTCACGGGGATTTCCAAGTCTCCACCCCATTGACGT
CAATGGGAGTTTGTTTTGGCACCAAAATCAACGGGACTTTCCAAAATGTCGTAACAACTCCGCCCCATTG
ACGCAAATGGGCGGTAGGCGTGTACGGTGGGAGGTCTATATAAGCAGCGCGTTTTGCCTGTACTGGGTCT
CTCTGGTTAGACCAGATCTGAGCCTGGGAGCTCTCTGGCTAACTAGGGAACCCACTGCTTAAGCCTCAAT
AAAGCTTGCCTTGAGTGCTTCAAGTAGTGTGTGCCCGTCTGTTGTGTGACTCTGGTAACTAGAGATCCCT
CAGACCCTTTTAGTCAGTGTGGAAAATCTCTAGCAGTGGCGCCCGAACAGGGACTTGAAAGCGAAAGGGA
AACCAGAGGAGCTCTCTCGACGCAGGACTCGGCTTGCTGAAGCGCGCACGGCAAGAGGCGAGGGGCGGCG
ACTGGTGAGTACGCCAAAAATTTTGACTAGCGGAGGCTAGAAGGAGAGAGATGGGTGCGAGAGCGTCAGT
ATTAAGCGGGGGAGAATTAGATCGCGATGGGAAAAAATTCGGTTAAGGCCAGGGGGAAAGAAAAAATATA
AATTAAAACATATAGTATGGGCAAGCAGGGAGCTAGAACGATTCGCAGTTAATCCTGGCCTGTTAGAAAC
ATCAGAAGGCTGTAGACAAATACTGGGACAGCTACAACCATCCCTTCAGACAGGATCAGAAGAACTTAGA
TCATTATATAATACAGTAGCAACCCTCTATTGTGTGCATCAAAGGATAGAGATAAAAGACACCAAGGAAG
CTTTAGACAAGATAGAGGAAGAGCAAAACAAAAGTAAGACCACCGCACAGCAAGCGGCCGGCCGCGCTGA
TCTTCAGACCTGGAGGAGGAGATATGAGGGACAATTGGAGAAGTGAATTATATAAATATAAAGTAGTAAA
AATTGAACCATTAGGAGTAGCACCCACCAAGGCAAAGAGAAGAGTGGTGCAGAGAGAAAAAAGAGCAGTG
GGAATAGGAGCTTTGTTCCTTGGGTTCTTGGGAGCAGCAGGAAGCACTATGGGCGCAGCGTCAATGACGC
TGACGGTACAGGCCAGACAATTATTGTCTGGTATAGTGCAGCAGCAGAACAATTTGCTGAGGGCTATTGA
GGCGCAACAGCATCTGTTGCAACTCACAGTCTGGGGCATCAAGCAGCTCCAGGCAAGAATCCTGGCTGTG
GAAAGATACCTAAAGGATCAACAGCTCCTGGGGATTTGGGGTTGCTCTGGAAAACTCATTTGCACCACTG
CTGTGCCTTGGAATGCTAGTTGGAGTAATAAATCTCTGGAACAGATTTGGAATCACACGACCTGGATGGA
GTGGGACAGAGAAATTAACAATTACACAAGCTTAATACACTCCTTAATTGAAGAATCGCAAAACCAGCAA
GAAAAGAATGAACAAGAATTATTGGAATTAGATAAATGGGCAAGTTTGTGGAATTGGTTTAACATAACAA
ATTGGCTGTGGTATATAAAATTATTCATAATGATAGTAGGAGGCTTGGTAGGTTTAAGAATAGTTTTTGC
TGTACTTTCTATAGTGAATAGAGTTAGGCAGGGATATTCACCATTATCGTTTCAGACCCACCTCCCAACC
CCGAGGGGACCCGACAGGCCCGAAGGAATAGAAGAAGAAGGTGGAGAGAGAGACAGAGACAGATCCATTC
GATTAGTGAACGGATCGGCACTGCGTGCGCCAATTCTGCAGACAAATGGCAGTATTCATCCACAATTTTA
AAAGAAAAGGGGGGATTGGGGGGTACAGTGCAGGGGAAAGAATAGTAGACATAATAGCAACAGACATACA
AACTAAAGAATTACAAAAACAAATTACAAAAATTCAAAATTTTCGGGTTTATTACAGGGACAGCAGAGAT
CCAGTTTGGTTAGTACCGGGCCCGCTCTAGAGGTACCAAGGTCGGGCAGGAAGAGGGCCTATTTCCATGA
TTCCTTCATATTTGCATATACGATACAAGGCTGTTAGAGAGATAATTAGAATTAATTTGACTGTAAACAC
AAAGATATTAGTACAAAATACGTGACGTAGAAAGTAATAATTTCTTGGGTATTTGCAGTTTTTAAAATTA
TGTTTTAAAATGGACTATCATATGCTTACCGTAACTTGAAAGTATTTCGATTTCTTGGCTTTATATATCT
TGTGGAAAGGACGAAACACCGNNNNNNNNNNNNNNNNNNNNGTTTAAGAGCTATGCTGGAAACAGCATAG
CAAGTTTAAATAAGGCTAGTCCGTTATCAACTTGAAAAAGTGGCACCGAGTCGGTGCTTTTTTTTCCCGT
ATCTCACGCTCTTCATCGGCGTCTAGAGGTACCAAGGTCTGGCAGGAAGAGGGCCTATTTCCCATGATTC
CTTCATATTTGCATATACGATACAAGGCTGTTAGAGAGATAATTAGAATTAATTTGACTGTAAACACAAA
GATATTAGTACAAAATACGTGACGTAGAAAGTAATAATTTCTTGGGTAGTTTGCAGTTTTAAAATTATGT
TTTAAAATGGACTATCATATGCTTACCGTAACTTGAAAGTATTTCGATTTCTTGGCTTTATATATCTTGT
GGAAAGGACGAAACACCGNNNNNNNNNNNNNNNNNNNNGTTTAAGAGCTATGCTGGAAACAGCATAGCAA
GTTTAAATAAGGCTAGTCCGTTATCAACTTGAAAAAGTGGCACCGAGTCGGTGCTTTTTTTTCTCGAGGT
CGACGGTATCGATAAGCTCGCTTCACGAGATTCCAGCAGGTCGAGGGACCTAATAACTTCGTATAGCATA
CATTATACGAAGTTATATTAAGGGTTCCAAGCTTAAGCGGCCGCGTGGATAACCGTATTACCGCCATGCA
TTAGTTATTAATAGTAATCAATTACGGGGTCATTAGTTCATAGCCCATATATGGAGTTCCGCGTTACATA
ACTTACGGTAAATGGCCCGCCTGGCTGACCGCCCAACGACCCCCGCCCATTGACGTCAATAATGACGTAT
GTTCCCATAGTAACGCCAATAGGGACTTTCCATTGACGTCAATGGGTGGAGTATTTACGGTAAACTGCCC
ACTTGGCAGTACATCAAGTGTATCATATGCCAAGTACGCCCCCTATTGACGTCAATGACGGTAAATGGCC
CGCCTGGCATTATGCCCAGTACATGACCTTATGGGACTTTCCTACTTGGCAGTACATCTACGTATTAGTC
ATCGCTATTACCATGGTGATGCGGTTTTGGCAGTACATCAATGGGCGTGGATAGCGGTTTGACTCACGGG
GATTTCCAAGTCTCCACCCCATTGACGTCAATGGGAGTTTGTTTTGGCACCAAAATCAACGGGACTTTCC
AAAATGTCGTAACAACTCCGCCCCATTGACGCAAATGGGCGGTAGGCGTGTACGGTGGGAGGTCTATATA
AGCAGAGCTGGTTTAGTGAACCGTCAGATCCGCTAGCGCTACCGGTCGCCACCATGGTGAGCAAGGGCGA
GGAGCTGTTCACCGGGGTGGTGCCCATCCTGGTCGAGCTGGACGGCGACGTAAACGGCCACAAGTTCAGC
GTGTCCGGCGAGGGCGAGGGCGATGCCACCTACGGCAAGCTGACCCTGAAGTTCATCTGCACCACCGGCA
AGCTGCCCGTGCCCTGGCCCACCCTCGTGACCACCCTGACCTACGGCGTGCAGTGCTTCAGCCGCTACCC
CGACCACATGAAGCAGCACGACTTCTTCAAGTCCGCCATGCCCGAAGGCTACGTCCAGGAGCGCACCATC
TTCTTCAAGGACGACGGCAACTACAAGACCCGCGCCGAGGTGAAGTTCGAGGGCGACACCCTGGTGAACC
GCATCGAGCTGAAGGGCATCGACTTCAAGGAGGACGGCAACATCCTGGGGCACAAGCTGGAGTACAACTA
CAACAGCCACAACGTCTATATCATGGCCGACAAGCAGAAGAACGGCATCAAGGTGAACTTCAAGATCCGC
CACAACATCGAGGACGGCAGCGTGCAGCTCGCCGACCACTACCAGCAGAACACCCCCATCGGCGACGGCC
CCGTGCTGCTGCCCGACAACCACTACCTGAGCACCCAGTCCGCCCTGAGCAAAGACCCCAACGAGAAGCG
CGATCACATGGTCCTGCTGGAGTTCGTGACCGCCGCCGGGATCACTCTCGGCATGGACGAGCTGTACAAG
TAGAATTCGTCGAGGGACCTAATAACTTCGTATAGCATACATTATACGAAGTTATACATGTTTAAGGGTT
CCGGTTCCACTAGGTACAATTCGATATCAAGCTTATCGATAATCAACCTCTGGATTACAAAATTTGTGAA
AGATTGACTGGTATTCTTAACTATGTTGCTCCTTTTACGCTATGTGGATACGCTGCTTTAATGCCTTTGT
ATCATGCTATTGCTTCCCGTATGGCTTTCATTTTCTCCTCCTTGTATAAATCCTGGTTGCTGTCTCTTTA
TGAGGAGTTGTGGCCCGTTGTCAGGCAACGTGGCGTGGTGTGCACTGTGTTTGCTGACGCAACCCCCACT
GGTTGGGGCATTGCCACCACCTGTCAGCTCCTTTCCGGGACTTTCGCTTTCCCCCTCCCTATTGCCACGG
CGGAACTCATCGCCGCCTGCCTTGCCCGCTGCTGGACAGGGGCTCGGCTGTTGGGCACTGACAATTCCGT
GGTGTTGTCGGGGAAATCATCGTCCTTTCCTTGGCTGCTCGCCTGTGTTGCCACCTGGATTCTGCGCGGG
ACGTCCTTCTGCTACGTCCCTTCGGCCCTCAATCCAGCGGACCTTCCTTCCCGCGGCCTGCTGCCGGCTC
TGCGGCCTCTTCCGCGTCTTCGCCTTCGCCCTCAGACGAGTCGGATCTCCCTTTGGGCCGCCTCCCCGCA
TCGATACCGTCGACCTCGATCGAGACCTAGAAAAACATGGAGCAATCACAAGTAGCAATACAGCAGCTAC
CAATGCTGATTGTGCCTGGCTAGAAGCACAAGAGGAGGAGGAGGTGGGTTTTCCAGTCACACCTCAGGTA
CCTTTAAGACCAATGACTTACAAGGCAGCTGTAGATCTTAGCCACTTTTTAAAAGAAAAGGGGGGACTGG
AAGGGCTAATTCACTCCCAACGAAGACAAGATATCCTTGATCTGTGGATCTACCACACACAAGGCTACTT
CCCTGATTGGCAGAACTACACACCAGGGCCAGGGATCAGATATCCACTGACCTTTGGATGGTGCTACAAG
CTAGTACCAGTTGAGCAAGAGAAGGTAGAAGAAGCCAATGAAGGAGAGAACACCCGCTTGTTACACCCTG
TGAGCCTGCATGGGATGGATGACCCGGAGAGAGAAGTATTAGAGTGGAGGTTTGACAGCCGCCTAGCATT
TCATCACATGGCCCGAGAGCTGCATCCGGACTGTACTGGGTCTCTCTGGTTAGACCAGATCTGAGCCTGG
GAGCTCTCTGGCTAACTAGGGAACCCACTGCTTAAGCCTCAATAAAGCTTGCCTTGAGTGCTTCAAGTAG
TGTGTGCCCGTCTGTTGTGTGACTCTGGTAACTAGAGATCCCTCAGACCCTTTTAGTCAGTGTGGAAAAT
CTCTAGCAGCATGTGAGCAAAAGGCCAGCAAAAGGCCAGGAACCGTAAAAAGGCCGCGTTGCTGGCGTTT
TTCCATAGGCTCCGCCCCCCTGACGAGCATCACAAAAATCGACGCTCAAGTCAGAGGTGGCGAAACCCGA
CAGGACTATAAAGATACCAGGCGTTTCCCCCTGGAAGCTCCCTCGTGCGCTCTCCTGTTCCGACCCTGCC
GCTTACCGGATACCTGTCCGCCTTTCTCCCTTCGGGAAGCGTGGCGCTTTCTCATAGCTCACGCTGTAGG
TATCTCAGTTCGGTGTAGGTCGTTCGCTCCAAGCTGGGCTGTGTGCACGAACCCCCCGTTCAGCCCGACC
GCTGCGCCTTATCCGGTAACTATCGTCTTGAGTCCAACCCGGTAAGACACGACTTATCGCCACTGGCAGC
AGCCACTGGTAACAGGATTAGCAGAGCGAGGTATGTAGGCGGTGCTACAGAGTTCTTGAAGTGGTGGCCT
AACTACGGCTACACTAGAAGAACAGTATTTGGTATCTGCGCTCTGCTGAAGCCAGTTACCTTCGGAAAAA
GAGTTGGTAGCTCTTGATCCGGCAAACAAACCACCGCTGGTAGCGGTGGTTTTTTTGTTTGCAAGCAGCA
GATTACGCGCAGAAAAAAAGGATCTCAAGAAGATCCTTTGATCTTTTCTACGGGGTCTGACGCTCAGTGG
AACGAAAACTCACGTTAAGGGATTTTGGTCATGAGATTATCAAAAAGGATCTTCACCTAGATCCTTTTAA
ATTAAAAATGAAGTTTTAAATCAATCTAAAGTATATATGAGTAAACTTGGTCTGACAGTTACCAATGCTT
AATCAGTGAGGCACCTATCTCAGCGATCTGTCTATTTCGTTCATCCATAGTTGCCTGACTCCCCGTCGTG
TAGATAACTACGATACGGGAGGGCTTACCATCTGGCCCCAGTGCTGCAATGATACCGCGAGACCCACGCT
CACCGGCTCCAGATTTATCAGCAATAAACCAGCCAGCCGGAAGGGCCGAGCGCAGAAGTGGTCCTGCAAC
TTTATCCGCCTCCATCCAGTCTATTAATTGTTGCCGGGAAGCTAGAGTAAGTAGTTCGCCAGTTAATAGT
TTGCGCAACGTTGTTGCCATTGCTACAGGCATCGTGGTGTCACGCTCGTCGTTTGGTATGGCTTCATTCA
GCTCCGGTTCCCAACGATCAAGGCGAGTTACATGATCCCCCATGTTGTGCAAAAAAGCGGTTAGCTCCTT
CGGTCCTCCGATCGTTGTCAGAAGTAAGTTGGCCGCAGTGTTATCACTCATGGTTATGGCAGCACTGCAT
AATTCTCTTACTGTCATGCCATCCGTAAGATGCTTTTCTGTGACTGGTGAGTACTCAACCAAGTCATTCT
GAGAATAGTGTATGCGGCGACCGAGTTGCTCTTGCCCGGCGTCAATACGGGATAATACCGCGCCACATAG
CAGAACTTTAAAAGTGCTCATCATTGGAAAACGTTCTTCGGGGCGAAAACTCTCAAGGATCTTACCGCTG
TTGAGATCCAGTTCGATGTAACCCACTCGTGCACCCAACTGATCTTCAGCATCTTTTACTTTCACCAGCG
TTTCTGGGTGAGCAAAAACAGGAAGGCAAAATGCCGCAAAAAAGGGAATAAGGGCGACACGGAAATGTTG
AATACTCATACTCTTCCTTTTTCAATATTATTGAAGCATTTATCAGGGTTATTGTCTCATGAGCGGATAC
ATATTTGAATGTATTTAGAAAAATAAACAAATAGGGGTTCCGCGCACATTTCCCCGAAAAGTGCCACCTG
AC
